Addgene plasmid #38850: MECR
Purpose: Bacterial expression for structure determination; may not be full ORF
Depositing lab: Nicola Burgess-Brown. Depositing organization: University of Oxford.
Backbone
  Vector backbone: pNIC28-Bsa4
  Backbone manufacturer: SGC
  Vector type: Bacterial Expression
Growth in bacteria
  Bacterial resistance: Kanamycin, 50 μg/mL
  Growth temperature: 37°C
  Growth strain: Mach1
  Copy number: Low Copy
Gene/Insert
  Gene/Insert name: MECR (alt names: nuclear receptor-binding factor 1; homolog of yeast 2-enoyl thioester reductase; PDB:1ZSY)
  Species: H. sapiens (human)
  Insert size (bp): 1099
  Entrez Gene: Mecr (a.k.a. RP23-13A13.1, AI195831, Nrbf1)
  Tag / fusion protein: His Tev (N terminal on insert)
  Cloning method: Ligation Independent Cloning
  Sequencing primers: 5′ T7; 3′ T7-term
Terms and licenses: Academic/Nonprofit Terms; Industry Terms: Not Available to Industry
How to cite: MECR was a gift from Nicola Burgess-Brown (Addgene plasmid # 38850 ; http://n2t.net/addgene:38850 ; RRID:Addgene_38850)
