[The description below was written by a language model from this plasmid's Addgene catalogue record.]
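Description:
MECR is a bacterial expression plasmid built on the pNIC28-Bsa4 backbone from the SGC, made to produce recombinant human MECR protein in E. coli for structure determination. It is selected with kanamycin and is listed as low copy. The record does not name the origin of replication, and no feature table is supplied, so individual backbone elements cannot be confirmed. The listed sequencing primers, T7 forward and T7 terminator, suggest that the insert sits in a T7 promoter/terminator expression cassette, which would need a host supplying T7 RNA polymerase. However, the promoter itself is not explicitly stated.

The insert is about 1.1 kb of human MECR, also known as nuclear receptor-binding factor 1 and described as the homolog of yeast 2-enoyl thioester reductase. It was introduced by ligation-independent cloning. The record cautions that the insert may not be the full open reading frame, as is usual for crystallography constructs, where domain boundaries are often trimmed to improve expression and crystallisation. A PDB entry is listed among the alternative names, which points to a solved structure associated with this protein. One inconsistency is that the species is given as human, while the linked Entrez Gene entry carries mouse-style gene symbols and aliases.

The protein is expressed with an N-terminal His tag followed by a TEV protease site. The tag allows purification by immobilised metal affinity chromatography, and TEV cleavage then removes it to leave near-native protein. The construct is typically used to overexpress and purify MECR for structural work, and the resulting protein would also suit biochemical studies.
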