>Addgene plasmid #38850 | MECR | depositor partial sequence | sequence record 48908 | MECR sequence 1099 bps
ATGCACCATCATCATCATCATTCTTCTGGTGTAGATCTGGGTACCGAGAACCTGTACTTCCAATCCATGC
CTGCCCGGGTCCGGGCGCTTGTCTATGGGCACCACGGGGATCCAGCCAAGGTCGTCGAACTCAAGAACCT
GGAGCTAGCTGCTGTGAGAGGATCAGATGTCCGTGTGAAGATGCTGGCGGCCCCTATCAATCCATCTGAC
ATAAATATGATCCAAGGAAACTACGGACTCCTTCCTGAACTGCCTGCTGTTGGAGGGAACGAAGGTGTTG
CACAGGTGGTAGCGGTGGGCAGCAATGTGACCGGGCTGAAGCCAGGAGACTGGGTGATTCCAGCAAATGC
TGGTTTAGGAACCTGGCGGACCGAGGCTGTGTTCAGCGAGGAAGCACTGATCCAAGTTCCGAGTGACATC
CCTCTTCAGAGCGCTGCCACCCTGGGTGTCAATCCCTGCACAGCCTACAGGATGTTGATGGACTTCGAGC
AACTGCAGCCAGGGGATTCTGTCATCCAGAATGCATCCAACAGCGGAGTGGGGCAAGCGGTCATCCAGAT
CGCCGCAGCCCTGGGCCTAAGAACCATCAATGTGGTCCGAGACAGACCTGATATCCAGAAGCTGAGTGAC
AGACTGAAGAGTCTGGGGGCTGAGCATGTCATCACAGAAGAGGAGCTAAGAAGGCCCGAAATGAAAAACT
TCTTTAAGGACATGCCCCAGCCACGGCTTGCTCTCAACTGTGTTGGTGGGAAAAGCTCCACAGAGCTGCT
GCGGCAGTTAGCGCGTGGAGGAACCATGGTAACCTATGGGGGGATGGCCAAGCAGCCCGTCGTAGCCTCT
GTGAGCCTGCTCATTTTTAAGGATCTCAAACTTCGAGGCTTTTGGTTGTCCCAGTGGAAGAAGGATCACA
GTCCAGACCAGTTCAAGGAGCTGATCCTCACACTGTGCGATCTCATCCGCCGAGGCCAGCTCACAGCCCC
TGCCTGCTCCCAGGTCCCGCTGCAGGACTACCAGTCTGCCTTGGAAGCCTCCATGAAGCCCTTCATATCT
TCAAAGCAGATTCTCACCATGTGACAGTAAAGGTGGATACGGATCCGAA
