>Addgene plasmid #38850 | MECR | addgene partial sequence | sequence record 50368 | T7 5'-TAATACGACTCACTATAGGG-3'
ATATTTTGTTTACTTTAAGAAGGAGATATACATATGCACCATCATCATCATCATTCTTCTGGTGTAGATC
TGGGTACCGAGAACCTGTACTTCCAATCCATGCCTGCCCGGGTCCGGGCGCTTGTCTATGGGCACCACGG
GGATCCAGCCAAGGTCGTCGAACTCAAGAACCTGGAGCTAGCTGCTGTGAGAGGATCAGATGTCCGTGTG
AAGATGCTGGCGGCCCCTATCAATCCATCTGACATAAATATGATCCAAGGAAACTACGGACTCCTTCCTG
AACTGCCTGCTGTTGGAGGGAACGAAGGTGTTGCACAGGTGGTAGCGGTGGGCAGCAATGTGACCGGGCT
GAAGCCAGGAGACTGGGTGATTCCAGCAAATGCTGGTTTAGGAACCTGGCGGACCGAGGCTGTGTTCAGC
GAGGAAGCACTGATCCAAGTTCCGAGTGACATCCCTCTTCAGAGCGCTGCCACCCTGGGTGTCAATCCCT
GCACAGCCTACAGGATGTTGATGGACTTCGAGCAACTGCAGCCAGGGGATTCTGTCATCCAGAATGCATC
CAACAGCGGAGTGGGGCAAGCGGTCATCCAGATCGCCGCAGCCCTGGGCCTAAGAACCATCAATGTGGTC
CGAGACAGACCTGATATCCAGAAGCTGAGTGACAGACTGAAGAGTCTGGGGGCTGAGCATGTCATCACAG
AAGAGGAGCTAAGAAGGCCCGAAATGAAAAACTTCTTTAAGGACATGCCCCAGCCACGGCTTGCTCTCAA
CTGTGTTGGTGGGAAAAGCTCCACAGAGCTGCTGCGGCAGTTAGCGCGTGGAGGAACCATGGTAACCTAT
GGGGGG
