>Addgene plasmid #38850 | MECR | addgene partial sequence | sequence record 50369 | T7_term
GTTAGCAGCCGGATCTCAGTGGTGGTGGTGGTGGTGCTCGAGTGCGGCCGCAAGCTTGTCGACGGAGCTC
GAATTCGGATCCGTATCCACCTTTACTGTCACATGGTGAGAATCTGCTTTGAAGATATGAAGGGCTTCAT
GGAGGCTTCCAAGGCAGACTGGTAGTCCTGCAGCGGGACCTGGGAGCAGGCAGGGGCTGTGAGCTGGCCT
CGGCGGATGAGATCGCACAGTGTGAGGATCAGCTCCTTGAACTGGTCTGGACTGTGATCCTTCTTCCACT
GGGACAACCAAAAGCCTCGAAGTTTGAGATCCTTAAAAATGAGCAGGCTCACAGAGGCTACGACGGGCTG
CTTGGCCATCCCCCCATAGGTTACCATGGTTCCTCCACGCGCTAACTGCCGCAGCAGCTCTGTGGAGCTT
TTCCCACCAACACAGTTGAGAGCAAGCCGTGGCTGGGGCATGTCCTTAAAGAAGTTTTTCATTTCGGGCC
TTCTTAGCTCCTCTTCTGTGATGACATGCTCAGCCCCCAGACTCTTCAGTCTGTCACTCAGCTTCTGGAT
ATCAGGTCTGTCTCGGACCACATTGATGGTTCTTAGGCCCAGGGCTGCGGCGATCTGGATGACCGCTTGC
CCCACTCCGCTGTTGGATGCATTCTGGATGACAGAATCCCCTGGCTGCAGTTGCTCGAAGTCCATCAACA
TCCTGTAGGCTGTGCAGGGATTGACACCCAGGGTGGCAGCGCTCTGAAGAGGGATGTCACTCGGAACTTG
GATCAGTGCTTCCTCGCTGAACACAGCCTCGGTCCGCCAGGTTCCTAAACCAGCATTTGCTGGAATCACC
CAGTCTCCTGGCTTCAGCCGTAATGTGCACGTACACG
